>Addgene plasmid #193643 | pCMV-dCas12a-A3G | addgene full sequence | sequence record 421943 | Addgene NGS Result
ATATGCCAAGTACGCCCCCTATTGACGTCAATGACGGTAAATGGCCCGCCTGGCATTATGCCCAGTACAT
GACCTTATGGGACTTTCCTACTTGGCAGTACATCTACGTATTAGTCATCGCTATTACCATGGTGATGCGG
TTTTGGCAGTACATCAATGGGCGTGGATAGCGGTTTGACTCACGGGGATTTCCAAGTCTCCACCCCATTG
ACGTCAATGGGAGTTTGTTTTGGCACCAAAATCAACGGGACTTTCCAAAATGTCGTAACAACTCCGCCCC
ATTGACGCAAATGGGCGGTAGGCGTGTACGGTGGGAGGTCTATATAAGCAGAGCTGGTTTAGTGAACCGT
CAGATCCGCTAGAGATCCGCGGCCGCTAATACGACTCACTATAGGGAGAGCCGCCACCATGAAACGGACA
GCCGACGGAAGCGAGTTCGAGTCACCAAAGAAGAAGCGGAAAGTCGATCCCCCCACCTTCACCTTCAACT
TCAACAATGAGCCTTGGGTGAGGGGCCGCCACGAGACCTACCTGTGCTATGAGGTGGAGAGGATGCACAA
CGACACATGGGTGCTGCTGAATCAGCGGAGAGGCTTTCTGTGCAATCAGGCCCCTCACAAGCACGGCTTC
CTGGAGGGCCGGCACGCAGAGCTGTGCTTCCTGGATGTGATCCCATTCTGGAAGCTGGACCTGGATCAGG
ACTACAGAGTGACCTGTTTTACAAGCTGGTCCCCCTGCTTCTCTTGTGCCCAGGAGATGGCCAAGTTTAT
CAGCAAGAACAAGCACGTGTCCCTGTGCATCTTCACCGCCCGGATCTACGACGATCAGGGCAGGTGTCAG
GAGGGACTGCGCACACTGGCAGAGGCAGGAGCCAAGATCTCCATCATGACCTATTCTGAGTTTAAGCACT
GCTGGGATACATTCGTGGACCACCAGGGCTGTCCATTTCAGCCCTGGGATGGCCTGGACGAGCACTCTCA
GGACCTGAGCGGCCGGCTGAGAGCCATCCTGCAGAACCAGGAGAATAGCGGCAGCGAGACTCCCGGGACC
TCAGAGTCCGCCACACCCGAAAGTATGTCAAAGCTGGAGAAATTCACCAACTGTTATAGCCTGTCTAAGA
CCCTGCGCTTCAAGGCAATCCCAGTGGGCAAGACACAAGAGAACATTGACAACAAACGGCTCCTGGTGGA
GGATGAGAAGAGGGCTGAAGATTACAAGGGCGTTAAGAAGCTGCTGGATAGGTACTATCTGTCATTCATC
AACGATGTCCTCCACAGTATCAAGCTGAAGAATCTGAACAATTACATTTCTCTGTTCCGGAAGAAGACAC
GGACCGAGAAGGAGAACAAAGAGCTGGAGAATCTGGAGATCAACCTGAGGAAAGAAATAGCTAAGGCTTT
CAAAGGGAACGAGGGTTACAAGTCCCTGTTCAAGAAAGACATTATCGAGACTATTCTGCCTGAGTTCCTG
GACGATAAAGATGAGATCGCCCTCGTCAATTCCTTCAATGGGTTTACCACAGCCTTTACCGGCTTCTTCG
ACAATAGAGAGAATATGTTCTCTGAAGAGGCCAAATCCACTAGCATCGCCTTTCGCTGCATAAACGAGAA
CCTGACTAGGTACATCAGCAATATGGACATCTTTGAGAAAGTCGATGCCATATTCGACAAACATGAGGTG
CAGGAGATTAAGGAGAAGATCCTGAACTCAGATTACGATGTCGAAGATTTCTTCGAGGGAGAGTTCTTCA
ACTTCGTGCTCACACAAGAGGGCATTGATGTGTACAATGCAATCATTGGAGGGTTCGTGACAGAGAGTGG
CGAGAAGATAAAGGGCCTGAACGAGTATATCAACCTCTACAACCAGAAAACCAAGCAGAAACTGCCTAAG
TTCAAGCCACTGTACAAACAAGTGCTCTCAGATAGGGAAAGCCTGAGCTTCTACGGTGAAGGGTATACAT
CAGATGAAGAAGTGCTCGAAGTGTTCCGCAACACCCTCAATAAGAACAGTGAAATCTTCTCTTCAATCAA
GAAGCTGGAGAAACTGTTCAAGAATTTCGATGAGTACTCCTCTGCCGGAATCTTTGTGAAGAATGGCCCT
GCAATATCCACTATTAGCAAAGACATCTTTGGCGAGTGGAACGTTATCAGGGATAAGTGGAATGCCGAGT
ACGATGATATTCATCTCAAGAAGAAAGCCGTGGTTACAGAGAAATACGAGGATGATAGACGCAAGAGCTT
TAAGAAGATTGGTAGCTTCTCTCTCGAACAGCTGCAGGAGTACGCCGACGCTGACCTGTCAGTCGTGGAG
AAACTCAAGGAGATCATAATCCAGAAGGTGGATGAAATCTACAAAGTGTATGGAAGCTCTGAGAAACTCT
TCGATGCAGACTTTGTTCTGGAGAAGAGTCTGAAGAAGAACGACGCAGTGGTTGCTATCATGAAGGACCT
GCTGGATTCTGTTAAGTCTTTCGAGAATTACATTAAGGCATTCTTTGGTGAAGGGAAGGAGACAAATAGG
GACGAGAGCTTCTATGGCGACTTTGTTCTGGCCTACGACATCCTCCTCAAGGTTGACCACATCTATGACG
CTATACGGAATTACGTTACCCAGAAGCCCTATAGCAAAGACAAGTTCAAGCTGTATTTCCAGAATCCACA
GTTTATGGGTGGGTGGGATAAAGACAAAGAAACAGATTACAGGGCCACTATCCTGCGGTACGGCAGCAAA
TACTATCTGGCTATCATGGATAAGAAGTACGCCAAATGCCTCCAGAAGATCGACAAGGACGACGTGAACG
GTAACTACGAGAAGATCAATTACAAGCTCCTGCCAGGACCTAACAAGATGCTGCCCAAGGTGTTCTTCTC
CAAGAAATGGATGGCCTACTATAACCCAAGCGAGGACATTCAGAAGATATACAAGAATGGGACATTCAAG
AAGGGCGATATGTTCAACCTCAACGACTGCCACAAGCTGATTGATTTCTTCAAGGATAGCATTTCTCGCT
ATCCCAAGTGGTCTAATGCATACGATTTCAACTTCAGCGAGACTGAGAAGTACAAAGACATCGCTGGCTT
CTACCGGGAGGTGGAAGAGCAAGGCTATAAGGTGTCATTCGAATCCGCTTCTAAGAAGGAAGTGGATAAG
CTCGTGGAAGAGGGTAAGCTGTACATGTTCCAGATATACAACAAAGACTTCAGCGATAAGAGCCACGGCA
CTCCAAACCTCCATACTATGTATTTCAAGCTGCTGTTTGACGAGAACAACCACGGACAGATTAGGCTGTC
AGGAGGCGCAGAACTCTTCATGCGCAGAGCTTCACTGAAGAAGGAGGAACTCGTTGTCCACCCAGCCAAT
AGCCCTATAGCCAATAAGAATCCAGACAATCCTAAGAAAACCACTACTCTGTCTTACGATGTGTATAAGG
ATAAGAGATTCTCTGAAGATCAGTACGAACTGCACATACCCATTGCCATTAACAAGTGCCCTAAGAACAT
CTTCAAGATTAACACAGAGGTTAGAGTGCTCCTGAAACACGACGATAACCCTTATGTTATAGGCATTGCT
CGCGGAGAGAGAAACCTGCTGTACATCGTCGTGGTGGACGGCAAAGGCAACATCGTGGAACAGTACAGTC
TCAATGAAATCATTAACAATTTCAACGGAATCCGCATTAAGACCGACTACCATTCTCTCCTCGACAAGAA
GGAGAAAGAAAGGTTCGAAGCAAGACAGAATTGGACAAGTATAGAGAATATCAAAGAACTGAAGGCTGGG
TACATCTCTCAGGTTGTGCACAAGATATGTGAGCTGGTGGAGAAGTACGACGCTGTTATCGCCCTCGCGG
ACCTGAATAGCGGCTTCAAGAACTCCAGGGTGAAGGTGGAGAAGCAGGTGTATCAGAAGTTCGAGAAGAT
GCTGATCGACAAGCTCAACTATATGGTGGACAAGAAATCCAATCCTTGCGCTACTGGTGGAGCCCTGAAG
GGCTATCAAATCACCAATAAGTTCGAATCTTTCAAGTCTATGAGCACCCAGAATGGCTTCATCTTCTACA
TACCCGCATGGCTGACATCCAAGATTGATCCCTCTACCGGATTTGTTAATCTGCTCAAGACTAAGTACAC
CTCTATTGCTGACTCAAAGAAGTTCATATCATCATTTGACCGCATCATGTACGTGCCAGAAGAGGACCTG
TTCGAGTTTGCCCTGGATTACAAGAATTTCTCTCGGACTGACGCCGACTACATCAAGAAGTGGAAGCTCT
ACTCTTATGGTAATCGGATTCGCATATTCCGCAATCCCAAGAAGAATAACGTGTTCGATTGGGAGGAAGT
TTGCCTCACCAGCGCTTACAAGGAGCTGTTCAATAAGTATGGGATTAACTACCAGCAGGGCGACATAAGA
GCCCTGCTGTGCGAACAATCTGATAAGGCATTCTATTCCTCTTTCATGGCACTGATGTCACTGATGCTGC
AAATGCGCAATTCCATCACCGGAAGAACAGACGTGGCCTTTCTGATCTCTCCTGTCAAGAACTCAGATGG
CATCTTCTACGATTCCCGCAACTATGAAGCACAGGAGAATGCTATCCTGCCTAAGAATGCCGATGCAAAT
GGAGCCTATAACATCGCCAGAAAGGTCCTCTGGGCCATAGGACAATTCAAGAAAGCTGAAGATGAGAAGC
TGGACAAGGTGAAGATCGCCATTTCAAACAAAGAGTGGCTCGAATATGCTCAGACCTCAGTGAAGCATGG
ATCACCCAAGAAGAAACGGAAAGTGTCTGGTGGTTCTACTAATCTGTCAGATATTATTGAAAAGGAGACC
GGTAAGCAACTGGTTATCCAGGAATCCATCCTCATGCTCCCAGAGGAGGTGGAAGAAGTCATTGGGAACA
AGCCGGAAAGCGATATACTCGTGCACACCGCCTACGACGAGAGCACCGACGAGAATGTCATGCTTCTGAC
TAGCGACGCCCCTGAATACAAGCCTTGGGCTCTGGTCATACAGGATAGCAACGGTGAGAACAAGATTAAG
ATGCTCTCTGGTGGTTCTCCCAAGAAGAAGAGGAAAGTCGGGCCCGAGGGCAGAGGAAGTCTGCTAACAT
GCGGTGACGTCGAGGAGAATCCTGGCCCAACTAATCTGTCAGATATTATTGAAAAGGAGACCGGTAAGCA
ACTGGTTATCCAGGAATCCATCCTCATGCTCCCAGAGGAGGTGGAAGAAGTCATTGGGAACAAGCCGGAA
AGCGATATACTCGTGCACACCGCCTACGACGAGAGCACCGACGAGAATGTCATGCTTCTGACTAGCGACG
CCCCTGAATACAAGCCTTGGGCTCTGGTCATACAGGATAGCAACGGTGAGAACAAGATTAAGATGCTCCC
CAAGAAGAAGAGGAAAGTCGCTACTAACTTCAGCCTGCTGAAGCAGGCTGGAGACGTGGAGGAGAACCCT
GGACCTACCAACCTGTCCGATATCATTGAGAAAGAGACCGGCAAACAGCTGGTGATCCAGGAGAGCATCC
TGATGCTGCCCGAAGAGGTGGAGGAAGTGATCGGCAACAAGCCCGAGTCCGACATCCTGGTGCACACAGC
CTATGATGAATCCACCGACGAGAACGTGATGCTGCTGACCTCCGATGCTCCCGAGTATAAACCCTGGGCA
CTGGTGATCCAGGACTCTAATGGAGAGAACAAGATCAAGATGCTGCCCAAGAAGAAGAGGAAAGTCGAAG
GACGGGGCTCCCTCCTGACCTGTGGCGATGTGGAAGAGAACCCCGGCCCCACAAACCTCAGTGACATTAT
CGAGAAGGAAACAGGAAAACAGCTCGTCATTCAAGAATCTATTCTTATGTTGCCTGAGGAAGTCGAAGAG
GTTATTGGCAATAAACCTGAATCTGATATTCTTGTCCATACCGCTTACGATGAGTCCACAGATGAAAATG
TTATGCTGCTCACATCTGACGCACCAGAGTACAAACCATGGGCGCTCGTTATTCAAGATTCCAACGGCGA
AAACAAAATCAAAATGCTTTCTGGTGGTTCTCCTAAAAAAAAAAGAAAGGTGGGCTCGGGCCAGTGTACT
AATTATGCTCTCTTGAAATTGGCTGGAGATGTTGAGAGCAACCCAGGTCCCGTGAGCAAGGGCGAGGAGC
TGTTCACCGGGGTGGTGCCCATCCTGGTCGAGCTGGACGGCGACGTAAACGGCCACAAGTTCAGCGTGTC
CGGCGAGGGCGAGGGCGATGCCACCTACGGCAAGCTGACCCTGAAGTTCATCTGCACCACCGGCAAGCTG
CCCGTGCCCTGGCCCACCCTCGTGACCACCCTGACCTACGGCGTGCAGTGCTTCAGCCGCTACCCCGACC
ACATGAAGCAGCACGACTTCTTCAAGTCCGCCATGCCCGAAGGCTACGTCCAGGAGCGCACCATCTTCTT
CAAGGACGACGGCAACTACAAGACCCGCGCCGAGGTGAAGTTCGAGGGCGACACCCTGGTGAACCGCATC
GAGCTGAAGGGCATCGACTTCAAGGAGGACGGCAACATCCTGGGGCACAAGCTGGAGTACAACTACAACA
GCCACAACGTCTATATCATGGCCGACAAGCAGAAGAACGGCATCAAGGTGAACTTCAAGATCCGCCACAA
CATCGAGGACGGCAGCGTGCAGCTCGCCGACCACTACCAGCAGAACACCCCCATCGGCGACGGCCCCGTG
CTGCTGCCCGACAACCACTACCTGAGCACCCAGTCCGCCCTGAGCAAAGACCCCAACGAGAAGCGCGATC
ACATGGTCCTGCTGGAGTTCGTGACCGCCGCCGGGATCACTCTCGGCATGGACGAGCTGTACAAGTAAAT
CATCACCATCACCATTGAGTTTAAACCCGCTGATCAGCCTCGACTGTGCCTTCTAGTTGCCAGCCATCTG
TTGTTTGCCCCTCCCCCGTGCCTTCCTTGACCCTGGAAGGTGCCACTCCCACTGTCCTTTCCTAATAAAA
TGAGGAAATTGCATCGCATTGTCTGAGTAGGTGTCATTCTATTCTGGGGGGTGGGGTGGGGCAGGACAGC
AAGGGGGAGGATTGGGAAGACAATAGCAGGCATGCTGGGGATGCGGTGGGCTCTATGGCTTCTGAGGCGG
AAAGAACCAGCTGGGGCTCGATACCGTCGACCTCTAGCTAGAGCTTGGCGTAATCATGGTCATAGCTGTT
TCCTGTGTGAAATTGTTATCCGCTCACAATTCCACACAACATACGAGCCGGAAGCATAAAGTGTAAAGCC
TAGGGTGCCTAATGAGTGAGCTAACTCACATTAATTGCGTTGCGCTCACTGCCCGCTTTCCAGTCGGGAA
ACCTGTCGTGCCAGCTGCATTAATGAATCGGCCAACGCGCGGGAAGAGGCGGTTTGCGTATTGGGCGCTC
TTCCGCTTCCTCGCTCACTGACTCGCTGCGCTCGGTCGTTCGGCTGCGGCGAGCGGTATCAGCTCACTCA
AAGGCGGTAATACGGTTATCCACAGAATCAGGGGATAACGCAGGAAAGAACATGTGAGCAAAAGGCCAGC
AAAAGGCCAGGAACCGTAAAAAGGCCGCGTTGCTGGCGTTTTTCCATAGGCTCCGCCCCCCTGACGAGCA
TCACAAAAATCGACGCTCAAGTCAGAGGTGGCGAAACCCGACAGGACTATAAAGATACCAGGCGTTTCCC
CCTGGAAGCTCCCTCGTGCGCTCTCCTGTTCCGACCCTGCCGCTTACCGGATACCTGTCCGCCTTTCTCC
CTTCGGGAAGCGTGGCGCTTTCTCATAGCTCACGCTGTAGGTATCTCAGTTCGGTGTAGGTCGTTCGCTC
CAAGCTGGGCTGTGTGCACGAACCCCCCGTTCAGCCCGACCGCTGCGCCTTATCCGGTAACTATCGTCTT
GAGTCCAACCCGGTAAGACACGACTTATCGCCACTGGCAGCAGCCACTGGTAACAGGATTAGCAGAGCGA
GGTATGTAGGCGGTGCTACAGAGTTCTTGAAGTGGTGGCCTAACTACGGCTACACTAGAAGAACAGTATT
TGGTATCTGCGCTCTGCTGAAGCCAGTTACCTTCGGAAAAAGAGTTGGTAGCTCTTGATCCGGCAAACAA
ACCACCGCTGGTAGCGGTGGTTTTTTTGTTTGCAAGCAGCAGATTACGCGCAGAAAAAAAGGATCTCAAG
AAGATCCTTTGATCTTTTCTACGGGGTCTGACGCTCAGTGGAACGAAAACTCACGTTAAGGGATTTTGGT
CATGAGATTATCAAAAAGGATCTTCACCTAGATCCTTTTAAATTAAAAATGAAGTTTTAAATCAATCTAA
AGTATATATGAGTAAACTTGGTCTGACAGTTACCAATGCTTAATCAGTGAGGCACCTATCTCAGCGATCT
GTCTATTTCGTTCATCCATAGTTGCCTGACTCCCCGTCGTGTAGATAACTACGATACGGGAGGGCTTACC
ATCTGGCCCCAGTGCTGCAATGATACCGCGAGACCCACGCTCACCGGCTCCAGATTTATCAGCAATAAAC
CAGCCAGCCGGAAGGGCCGAGCGCAGAAGTGGTCCTGCAACTTTATCCGCCTCCATCCAGTCTATTAATT
GTTGCCGGGAAGCTAGAGTAAGTAGTTCGCCAGTTAATAGTTTGCGCAACGTTGTTGCCATTGCTACAGG
CATCGTGGTGTCACGCTCGTCGTTTGGTATGGCTTCATTCAGCTCCGGTTCCCAACGATCAAGGCGAGTT
ACATGATCCCCCATGTTGTGCAAAAAAGCGGTTAGCTCCTTCGGTCCTCCGATCGTTGTCAGAAGTAAGT
TGGCCGCAGTGTTATCACTCATGGTTATGGCAGCACTGCATAATTCTCTTACTGTCATGCCATCCGTAAG
ATGCTTTTCTGTGACTGGTGAGTACTCAACCAAGTCATTCTGAGAATAGTGTATGCGGCGACCGAGTTGC
TCTTGCCCGGCGTCAATACGGGATAATACCGCGCCACATAGCAGAACTTTAAAAGTGCTCATCATTGGAA
AACGTTCTTCGGGGCGAAAACTCTCAAGGATCTTACCGCTGTTGAGATCCAGTTCGATGTAACCCACTCG
TGCACCCAACTGATCTTCAGCATCTTTTACTTTCACCAGCGTTTCTGGGTGAGCAAAAACAGGAAGGCAA
AATGCCGCAAAAAAGGGAATAAGGGCGACACGGAAATGTTGAATACTCATACTCTTCCTTTTTCAATATT
ATTGAAGCATTTATCAGGGTTATTGTCTCATGAGCGGATACATATTTGAATGTATTTAGAAAAATAAACA
AATAGGGGTTCCGCGCACATTTCCCCGAAAAGTGCCACCTGACGTCGACGGATCGGGAGATCGATCTCCC
GATCCCCTAGGGTCGACTCTCAGTACAATCTGCTCTGATGCCGCATAGTTAAGCCAGTATCTGCTCCCTG
CTTGTGTGTTGGAGGTCGCTGAGTAGTGCGCGAGCAAAATTTAAGCTACAACAAGGCAAGGCTTGACCGA
CAATTGCATGAAGAATCTGCTTAGGGTTAGGCGTTTTGCGCTGCTTCGCGATGTACGGGCCAGATATACG
CGTTGACATTGATTATTGACTAGTTATTAATAGTAATCAATTACGGGGTCATTAGTTCATAGCCCATATA
TGGAGTTCCGCGTTACATAACTTACGGTAAATGGCCCGCCTGGCTGACCGCCCAACGACCCCCGCCCATT
GACGTCAATAATGACGTATGTTCCCATAGTAACGCCAATAGGGACTTTCCATTGACGTCAATGGGTGGAG
TATTTACGGTAAACTGCCCACTTGGCAGTACATCAAGTGTATC
Features (pLannotate 1.2.2; 19 found; start..end, strand, type, name):
    132..335     +  promoter       CMV promoter: human cytomegalovirus (CMV) immediate early promoter
    377..395     +  promoter       T7 promoter: promoter for bacteriophage T7 RNA polymerase
    466..1026    +  CDS            APOBEC3A (fragment): ABC3A_HUMAN - Experimental evidence at protein level: Swiss-Prot protein existence level 1. DNA deaminase (cytidine deaminase) with restriction activity against viruses, foreign DNA and mobility of retrotransposons. Exhibits antiviral activity against adeno-associated virus (AAV) and human T- cell leukemia virus type 1 (HTLV-1) and may inhibit the mobility of LTR and non-LTR retrotransposons. Selectively targets single-stranded DNA and can deaminate both methylcytosine and cytosine in foreign DNA. Can induce somatic hypermutation in the nuclear and mitochondrial DNA. May also play a role in th
   1026..1074    +  CDS            ABE(7.10) (fragment): adenine base editor comprising wild-type E. coli TadA fused to the evolved TadA*(7.10) mutant (Gaudelli et al., 2017)
   5791..6039    +  CDS            UGI: UNGI_BPPB2 - Experimental evidence at protein level: Swiss-Prot protein existence level 1. This protein binds specifically and reversibly to the host uracil-DNA glycosylase, preventing removal of uracil residues from PBS2 DNA by the host uracil-excision repair system. From Bacillus phage PBS2 (Bacteriophage PBS2).
   6082..6141    +  CDS            E2A: 2A peptide from equine rhinitis A virus polyprotein Eukaryotic ribosomes fail to insert a peptide bond between the Gly and Pro residues, yielding separate polypeptides.
   6142..6858    +  CDS            EGFP: the original enhanced GFP (Yang et al., 1996) mammalian codon-optimized
   6904..7128    +  polyA_signal   bGH poly(A) signal: bovine growth hormone polyadenylation signal
   7132..7153    +  promoter       SV40 promoter (fragment): SV40 enhancer and early promoter
   7158..7174    +  misc_feature   MCS (fragment): pBluescript multiple cloning site
   7223..7239    -  protein_bind   lac operator: The lac repressor binds to the lac operator to inhibit transcription in E. coli. This inhibition can be relieved by adding lactose or isopropyl-β-D-thiogalactopyranoside (IPTG). lac repressor encoded by lacI
   7247..7277    -  promoter       lac promoter: promoter for the E. coli lac operon
   7292..7313    -  protein_bind   CAP binding site: CAP binding activates transcription in the presence of cAMP. E. coli catabolite activator protein
   7326..7418    -  CDS            lacI (fragment): lac repressor; lacI; The lac repressor binds to the lac operator to inhibit transcription in E. coli. This inhibition can be relieved by adding lactose or isopropyl-β-D-thiogalactopyranoside (IPTG).
   7601..8189    -  rep_origin     ori: high-copy-number ColE1/pMB1/pBR322/pUC origin of replication
   8360..9220    -  CDS            AmpR: β-lactamase; bla; confers resistance to ampicillin, carbenicillin, and related antibiotics
   9221..9325    -  promoter       AmpR promoter: bla
   9396..9440    -  misc_feature   bom (fragment): basis of mobility region from pBR322
   9595..131     +  enhancer       CMV enhancer (across the origin): human cytomegalovirus immediate early enhancer
