[The description below was written by a language model from this plasmid's Addgene catalogue record and pLannotate feature annotations shown in this document.]
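Description:
pCMV-dCas12a-A3G is a 9.8 kb mammalian expression plasmid on a pCMV backbone that encodes a Cas12a-based cytosine base editor. It is propagated in E. coli as a high-copy plasmid through a ColE1/pUC-type origin and selected with ampicillin via the β-lactamase gene (AmpR). No mammalian selection marker is annotated, only a short SV40 promoter fragment, so the plasmid appears suited to transient transfection.

The payload is a single transcription unit driven by the CMV enhancer and immediate early promoter and terminated by the bGH polyadenylation signal. A T7 promoter lies just upstream of the coding region. According to the catalogue entry, the open reading frame fuses the human cytidine deaminase APOBEC3G (hA3G) to nuclease-dead Lachnospiraceae Cas12a (dLbCas12a). The automated annotation labels the N-terminal deaminase segment as an APOBEC3A fragment, which probably reflects homology among APOBEC3 family members rather than a different insert. The short adjoining hit to ABE(7.10) is most likely a shared linker sequence. The long unannotated stretch that follows, before the UGI feature, is where the dCas12a coding sequence would lie, although the feature table does not call it.

Downstream, a uracil glycosylase inhibitor (UGI) from phage PBS2 blocks excision of the uracil produced by deamination, favouring C-to-T outcomes. An E2A ribosome-skipping peptide then separates the editor from EGFP, so the fluorescent protein is made as a non-fused marker of transfected, editor-expressing cells. No crRNA cassette is annotated, so the guide presumably has to be supplied separately. The plasmid is intended for cytosine base editing in mammalian cells, and the associated publication uses Cas12a variants for multiplexed editing.
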