Addgene plasmid #193643: pCMV-dCas12a-A3G
Purpose: Expression of base editor dCas12a-A3G in mammalian cells for base editing, along with non-fused EGFP fluorescence
Depositing lab: Liangxue Lai. Depositing organization: Guangzhou Institute of Biomedicine and Health (GIBH), Chinese Academy of Sciences. Publication: Multiplexed base editing through Cas12a variant-mediated cytosine and adenine base editors. Chen F, Lian M, Ma B, Gou S, Luo X, Yang K, Shi H, Xie J, Ge W, Ouyang Z, Lai C, Li N, Zhang Q, Jin Q, Liang Y, Chen T, Wang J, Zhao X, Li L, Yu M, Ye Y, Wang K, Wu H, Lai L. Commun Biol. 2022 Nov 2;5(1):1163. doi: 10.1038/s42003-022-04152-8. PubMed 36323848.
Backbone
  Vector backbone: pCMV
  Vector type: Mammalian Expression
Growth in bacteria
  Bacterial resistance: Ampicillin, 100 μg/mL
  Growth temperature: 37°C
  Growth strain: DH5alpha
  Copy number: High Copy
Gene/Insert
  Gene/Insert name: dLbCas12a-hA3G, EGFP
  Species: Synthetic
  Promoter: CMV
  Cloning method: Unknown
  Sequencing primers: 5′ CMV
Terms and licenses: Academic/Nonprofit Terms; Industry Terms: Not Available to Industry
How to cite: pCMV-dCas12a-A3G was a gift from Liangxue Lai (Addgene plasmid # 193643 ; http://n2t.net/addgene:193643 ; RRID:Addgene_193643)
